>Addgene plasmid #195066 | pUb FLAG-Pp2A-29B | addgene full sequence | sequence record 384311 | Addgene NGS Result
GACGAAAGGGCCTCGTGATACGCCTATTTTTATAGGTTAATGTCATGATAATAATGGTTTCTTAGACGTC
AGGTGGCACTTTTCGGGGAAATGTGCGCGGAACCCCTATTTGTTTATTTTTCTAAATACATTCAAATATG
TATCCGCTCATGAGACAATAACCCTGATAAATGCTTCAATAATATTGAAAAAGGAAGAGTATGAGTATTC
AACATTTCCGTGTCGCCCTTATTCCCTTTTTTGCGGCATTTTGCCTTCCTGTTTTTGCTCACCCAGAAAC
GCTGGTGAAAGTAAAAGATGCTGAAGATCAGTTGGGTGCACGAGTGGGTTACATCGAACTGGATCTCAAC
AGCGGTAAGATCCTTGAGAGTTTTCGCCCCGAAGAACGTTTTCCAATGATGAGCACTTTTAAAGTTCTGC
TATGTGGCGCGGTATTATCCCGTATTGACGCCGGGCAAGAGCAACTCGGTCGCCGCATACACTATTCTCA
GAATGACTTGGTTGAGTACTCACCAGTCACAGAAAAGCATCTTACGGATGGCATGACAGTAAGAGAATTA
TGCAGTGCTGCCATAACCATGAGTGATAACACTGCGGCCAACTTACTTCTGACAACGATCGGAGGACCGA
AGGAGCTAACCGCTTTTTTGCACAACATGGGGGATCATGTAACTCGCCTTGATCGTTGGGAACCGGAGCT
GAATGAAGCCATACCAAACGACGAGCGTGACACCACGATGCCTGTAGCAATGGCAACAACGTTGCGCAAA
CTATTAACTGGCGAACTACTTACTCTAGCTTCCCGGCAACAATTAATAGACTGGATGGAGGCGGATAAAG
TTGCAGGACCACTTCTGCGCTCGGCCCTTCCGGCTGGCTGGTTTATTGCTGATAAATCTGGAGCCGGTGA
GCGTGGGTCTCGCGGTATCATTGCAGCACTGGGGCCAGATGGTAAGCCCTCCCGTATCGTAGTTATCTAC
ACGACGGGGAGTCAGGCAACTATGGATGAACGAAATAGACAGATCGCTGAGATAGGTGCCTCACTGATTA
AGCATTGGTAACTGTCAGACCAAGTTTACTCATATATACTTTAGATTGATTTAAAACTTCATTTTTAATT
TAAAAGGATCTAGGTGAAGATCCTTTTTGATAATCTCATGACCAAAATCCCTTAACGTGAGTTTTCGTTC
CACTGAGCGTCAGACCCCGTAGAAAAGATCAAAGGATCTTCTTGAGATCCTTTTTTTCTGCGCGTAATCT
GCTGCTTGCAAACAAAAAAACCACCGCTACCAGCGGTGGTTTGTTTGCCGGATCAAGAGCTACCAACTCT
TTTTCCGAAGGTAACTGGCTTCAGCAGAGCGCAGATACCAAATACTGTTCTTCTAGTGTAGCCGTAGTTA
GGCCACCACTTCAAGAACTCTGTAGCACCGCCTACATACCTCGCTCTGCTAATCCTGTTACCAGTGGCTG
CTGCCAGTGGCGATAAGTCGTGTCTTACCGGGTTGGACTCAAGACGATAGTTACCGGATAAGGCGCAGCG
GTCGGGCTGAACGGGGGGTTCGTGCACACAGCCCAGCTTGGAGCGAACGACCTACACCGAACTGAGATAC
CTACAGCGTGAGCTATGAGAAAGCGCCACGCTTCCCGAAGGGAGAAAGGCGGACAGGTATCCGGTAAGCG
GCAGGGTCGGAACAGGAGAGCGCACGAGGGAGCTTCCAGGGGGAAACGCCTGGTATCTTTATAGTCCTGT
CGGGTTTCGCCACCTCTGACTTGAGCGTCGATTTTTGTGATGCTCGTCAGGGGGGCGGAGCCTATGGAAA
AACGCCAGCAACGCGGCCTTTTTACGGTTCCTGGCCTTTTGCTGGCCTTTTGCTCACATGTTCTTTCCTG
CGTTATCCCCTGATTCTGTGGATAACCGTATTACCGCCTTTGAGTGAGCTGATACCGCTCGCCGCAGCCG
AACGACCGAGCGCAGCGAGTCAGTGAGCGAGGAAGCGGAAGAGCGCCCAATACGCAAACCGCCTCTCCCC
GCGCGTTGGCCGATTCATTAATGCAGCTGGCACGACAGGTTTCCCGACTGGAAAGCGGGCAGTGAGCGCA
ACGCAATTAATGTGAGTTAGCTCACTCATTAGGCACCCCAGGCTTTACACTTTATGCTTCCGGCTCGTAT
GTTGTGTGGAATTGTGAGCGGATAACAATTTCACACAGGAAACAGCTATGACCATGATTACGCCAAGCTT
TGTCGCCGGAACGCAGCGACAGAGATTCCAATGTGTCCGTATCTTTCAGGCTTTTGCCCTTCAGTTCCAG
ACGAAGCGACTGGCGATTCGCGTGTGGGGTCTGCTTCAGGGTCTTGTGAATTAGGGCGCGCAGATCGCCG
ATGGGCGTGGCGCCGGAGGGCACCTTCACCTTGCCGTACGGCTTGCTGTTCTTCGCGTTCAAAATCTCCA
GCTCCATTTTGCTTTCGGTGCGCTTGCAATCAGTACTGTCCAAAATCGAAAATCGCCGAACCGTAGTGTG
ACCGTGCGGGGCTCTGCGAAAATAAACTTTTTTAGGTATATGGCCACACACGGGGAAAGCACAGTGGATT
ATATGTTTTAATATTATAATATGCAGGTTTTCATTACTTATCCAGATGTAAGCCCACTTAAAGCGATTTA
ACAATTATTTGCCGAAAGAGTATAAACAAATTTCACTTAAAAATGGATTAAGAAAAGCTAGCTTGTGTAA
GATTATGCGCAGCGTTGCCAGATAGCTCCATTTAAAACACTTCAAAAACAATAAGTTTTGAAAATATATA
CATAAATAGCAGTCGTTGCCGCAACGCTCAACACATCACACTTTTAAAACACCCTTTACCTACACAGAAT
TACTTTTTAAATTTCCAGTCAAGCTGCGAGTTTCAAAATTATAGCCGGTAGAGAAGACAGTGCTATTTCA
AAAGCAAACTAACAAGGGTCTTAAATTCCAAAACACCAATCCTAACAAGCCTTGGACTTTTGTAAGTTTA
GATCAAAGGTGGCATTGCATTCAATGTCATGGTAAGAAGTAGGTCGTCTAGGTAGAAATCCTCATTCAGC
CGGTCAAGTCAGTACGAGAAAGGTCTCAATTTGAAATTGTCTTAAAAATATTTTATTGTTTTGTACTGTG
GTGAGTTTAAACGAAAAACACAAAAAAAAAGTGATACACAGAAATCATAAAAAATTTTAATACAAGGTAT
TCGTACGTATCAAAAACATTTCGGCACAATTTTTTTTCTCTGTACTAAAGTGTTACGAACACTACGGTAT
TTTTTAGTGATTTTCAACGGACACCGAAGGTATATAAACAGCGTTCGCGAACGGTCGCCTTCAAAACCAA
TTGACATTTGCAGCAGCAAGTACAAGTAGAAAGTAAAGCGCAATCAGCGAAAAATTTATACTTAATTGTT
GGTGATTAAAGTACAATTAAAAGAACATTCTCGAAAGTCACAAGAAACGTAAGTTTTTAACTCGCTGTTA
CCAATTAGTAATAAGAGCAACAAGACGTTGAGTAATTTCAAGAAAAACTGCATTTCAAGGTCTTTGTTCG
GCCATTTTTTTTTATTCAACGCTCTACGTAATTACAAAATAAGAAATTGGCAGCCACGCATCTTGTTTTC
CCAATGAATTGGCATCAAAACGCAAACAAATCTATAAATAAAACTTGCGTGTTGATTTTCGCCAAGATTT
ATTGGCAAATTGTGAAATTCGCAGTGACGCATTTGAAAATTCGAGAAATCACGAACGCACTCGATCGAGC
ATTTGTGTGCATGTTATTAGTTAGTTGTTTAGTTAATTGAAGTATTTTACCAACGAAATCCACTTATTTT
TAGCTGAAATAGAGTAGGTTGCTTAAACAAAGCCACGTCTGAAAATTTCTTATTGCTTGTAGTTGTGACG
TCACCATATACACACAAAATAATGTGTATGCATGCATTTCAGCTGTGTATATATACATGCACACACTCGC
AACACGAAAACGATGACGAAGCAACGGAACAAAGGTTTCTCAACTACCCTTTGTTCCCTGTTTCTTCGCT
TTCCTTTGTTCCAATATTCGTAGAGGGTTAATAGGGGTTTCTCAACAAAGTTGGCGTCGATAAATAAGTT
TCCCATTTTTATTCCCCAGCCAGGAAGTTAGTTTCAATAGTTTTGTAATTTCAACGAAACTCATTTGATT
TCGTACTAATTTTCCACATCTCTATTTTCTGCCCGCAGAATAATCCAAACTGCAGGTCGACTCTAGCTAG
AGGAAGCTTATGGACTACAAAGACCATGACGGTGATTATAAAGATCATGATATCGATTACAAGGATGACG
ATGACAAGGATCCAGCAGCAAGCGACAAATCGGTCGACGATTCACTATATCCCATTGCGGTTCTAATCGA
TGAACTGAAAAACGAGGACGTTCAGCTTCGGTTGAACTCCATCAAGAAACTGTCCACCATTGCACTCGCT
TTGGGCGAGGAGCGCACACGGTCCGAGTTGATTCCCTTCCTCACCGAGACCATATACGATGAGGACGAGG
TACTGCTGGCCCTGGCCGACCAACTGGGCAACTTTACTAGTCTCGTTGGTGGGCCAGAGTTTGCCATGTA
CTTGATTCCGCCCCTCGAGAGTTTGGCCACCGTAGAGGAAACCGTGGTGCGAGACAAGGCTGTGGAATCT
CTACGCACCGTGGCCGCTGAGCACAGCGCCCAGGATTTGGAGATCCATGTGGTGCCGACACTGCAGCGAT
TGGTTTCCGGTGACTGGTTCACCTCACGCACCTCTGCCTGCGGCCTCTTCTCGGTCTGCTATCCACGCGT
CACACAGCCAGTGAAGGCCGAGCTGCGCGCCAACTTCCGAAAGCTCTGCCAGGATGAGACACCCATGGTG
CGCCGTGCAGCGGCCAACAAGCTGGGCGAGTTTGCCAAGGTCGTTGAGACGGAGTATCTGAAGTCCGATT
TGATTCCCAACTTTGTCCAGCTGGCACAGGATGATCAGGACTCTGTCCGTCTGCTGGCTGTAGAGGCATG
CGTAAGCATTGCCCAGCTGCTGCCACAGGATGATGTAGAGCACCTGGTTCTGCCCACGCTGCGCCAGTGC
GCCAGCGACTCTTCCTGGAGGGTGCGTTACATGGTGGCCGAGAAGTTTGTTGATCTGCAAAAGGCTGTGG
GCCCAGAGATTACTAGGGTGGACTTGGTGCCTGCCTTCCAGTACTTGCTCAAGGATGCCGAGGCCGAGGT
TCGCGCTGCAGTGGCCACCAAGGTGAAGGACTTCTGCGCCAATCTGGACAAGGTCAACCAGGTGCAAATC
ATCCTTAGTTCCATTTTGCCCTATGTCCGCGATCTTGTCTCGGACCCCAATCCTCATGTGAAGTCAGCTC
TGGCCTCAGTGATCATGGGCTTGAGTCCCATGCTGGGCGCCTATCAGACTGTGGAGCAATTGCTCCCCCT
GTTCCTTATTCAACTCAAGGATGAGTGCCCAGAAGTGCGCCTAAACATCATCTCAAACCTGGATTGCGTT
AACGACGTCATCGGTATCCAGCAACTGTCACAGTCGCTTCTGCCCGCCATCGTCGAGCTGGCCGAGGACT
CCAAGTGGCGTGTGCGTCTAGCCATCATCGAGTACATGCCTGCTCTGGCCGGTCAGTTGGGTCAGGAATT
CTTTGACCAAAAACTGCGCGGTCTCTGCATGGGATGGCTCAACGATCACGTGTACGCCATTCGTGAGGCA
GCCACCCTCAACATGAAGAAGCTCGTCGAGCAGTTCGGAGCTCCCTGGGCCGAACAGGCCATAATTCCAA
TGATTCTGGTTATGTCGCGCAACAAGAACTATTTGCACAGAATGACTTGCTTGTTCTGCCTGAATGTTTT
GGCAGAGGTCTGCGGCACAGATATCACCACCAAGTTGCTGCTGCCCACAGTTCTCCTGCTTGCCGCTGAT
CCCGTTGCCAATGTTCGTTTCAACGTGGCAAAGACCCTGCAGAAGATCTCGCCCTTCCTGGAGGCCAGCG
TCATTGATGCCCAAGTAAAGCCCACACTCGACAAACTGAACACAGACACAGATGTCGATGTCAAGCATTT
TGCTGCACAGGCCATTGCCGGCATAGCTGCAGCGTAATCTAGAGGGCCCGCGGTTCGAAGGTAAGCCTAT
CCCTAACCCTCTCCTCGGTCTCGATTCTACGCGTACCGGTCATCATCACCATCACCATTGAGTTTATCTG
ACTAAATCTTAGTTTGTATTGTCATGTTTTAATACAATATGTTATGTTTAAATATGTTTTTAATAAATTT
TATAAAATAATTTCAACTTTTATTGTAACAACATTGTCCATTTACACACTCCTTTCAAGCGCGTGGGATC
GATGCTCACTCAAAGGCGGTAATACGGTTATCCACAGAATCAGGGGATAACGCAGGAAAGAACATGTGAG
CCATATGGGCCCATGTGAGCCATATGGTGCACTCTCAGTACAATCTGCTCTGATGCCGCATAGTTAAGCC
AGCCCCGACACCCGCCAACACCCGCTGACGCGCCCTGACGGGCTTGTCTGCTCCCGGCATCCGCTTACAG
ACAAGCTGTGACCGTCTCCGGGAGCTGCATGTGTCAGAGGTTTTCACCGTCATCACCGAAACGCGCGA
Features (pLannotate 1.2.2; 15 found; start..end, strand, type, name):
     96..200     +  promoter       AmpR promoter: bla
    201..1061    +  CDS            AmpR: β-lactamase; bla; confers resistance to ampicillin, carbenicillin, and related antibiotics
   1232..1820    +  rep_origin     ori: high-copy-number ColE1/pMB1/pBR322/pUC origin of replication
   2003..2095    +  CDS            lacI (fragment): lac repressor; lacI; The lac repressor binds to the lac operator to inhibit transcription in E. coli. This inhibition can be relieved by adding lactose or isopropyl-β-D-thiogalactopyranoside (IPTG).
   2108..2129    +  protein_bind   CAP binding site: CAP binding activates transcription in the presence of cAMP. E. coli catabolite activator protein
   2144..2174    +  promoter       lac promoter: promoter for the E. coli lac operon
   2182..2198    +  protein_bind   lac operator: The lac repressor binds to the lac operator to inhibit transcription in E. coli. This inhibition can be relieved by adding lactose or isopropyl-β-D-thiogalactopyranoside (IPTG). lac repressor encoded by lacI
   4250..4266    -  misc_feature   MCS (fragment): pUC18/19 multiple cloning site
   4283..4348    +  CDS            3xFLAG: three tandem FLAG® epitope tags, followed by an enterokinase cleavage site
   4352..6124    +  CDS            Ppp2r1b: 2AAB_MOUSE - Experimental evidence at protein level: Swiss-Prot protein existence level 1. The PR65 subunit of protein phosphatase 2A serves as a scaffolding molecule to coordinate the assembly of the catalytic subunit and a variable regulatory B subunit. From Mus musculus (Mouse).
   6150..6191    +  CDS            V5 tag: epitope tag from simian virus 5
   6236..6365    +  polyA_signal   OpIE-2 poly(A) signal: immediate-early gene 2 from the Orgyia pseudotsugata multicapsid nucleopolyhedrovirus; baculovirus polyadenylation signal
   6374..6441    -  rep_origin     RSF ori (fragment): Plasmids containing the RSF 1030 origin of replication can be propagated in E. coli cells that contain additional plasmids with compatible origins.
   6461..6512    -  misc_feature   bom (fragment): basis of mobility region from pBR322
   6614..1       -  CDS            rop (fragment) (across the origin): Rop protein, which maintains plasmids at low copy number; rop
