[The description below was written by a language model from this plasmid's Addgene catalogue record and pLannotate feature annotations shown in this document.]
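Description:
pUb FLAG-Pp2A-29B is an insect-cell expression plasmid built on the pUb 3xFLAG MCS backbone. It produces the Drosophila melanogaster protein Pp2A-29B with an N-terminal 3xFLAG epitope. It is propagated in E. coli using a high-copy ColE1/pUC-type origin and an ampicillin resistance (β-lactamase) cassette. The sequenced record is about 6.6 kb, close to the catalogued size. No selectable marker for insect cells is annotated. Remnants of cloning-vector sequence (lac promoter/operator, CAP site, and fragments of lacI, rop, bom and an RSF origin) are detected but play no evident role in the design.

The catalogue states that expression is driven by the Drosophila Ubi-p63E (ubiquitin) promoter, a strong constitutive promoter. It is not annotated in the feature table but presumably occupies the unannotated stretch between the lac elements and the 3xFLAG sequence. The insert was cloned between BamHI and XbaI sites directly downstream of the backbone-encoded 3xFLAG tag. The annotation tool labels this roughly 1.8 kb open reading frame by homology to mouse Ppp2r1b, which fits Pp2A-29B being the fly PR65/A subunit. This subunit is the scaffold that brings together the catalytic and regulatory B subunits of protein phosphatase 2A. A V5 tag sequence lies downstream of the insert, but the record lists only the FLAG tag, so whether V5 is translated (rather than preceded by a stop codon) is not stated. Transcripts are terminated by the baculoviral OpIE-2 polyadenylation signal.

The plasmid is suited to expressing the tagged PP2A scaffold subunit in cultured Drosophila cells for detection or immunoprecipitation. The associated publication concerns the Integrator phosphatase module and premature transcription termination.
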