Addgene plasmid #195066: pUb FLAG-Pp2A-29B
Purpose: Expresses FLAG-tagged Drosophila Pp2A-29B protein
Depositing lab: Jeremy Wilusz. Depositing organization: Baylor College of Medicine. Publication: IntS6 and the Integrator phosphatase module tune the efficiency of select premature transcription termination events. Fujiwara R, Zhai SN, Liang D, Shah AP, Tracey M, Ma XK, Fields CJ, Mendoza-Figueroa MS, Meline MC, Tatomer DC, Yang L, Wilusz JE. Mol Cell. 2023 Nov 14:S1097-2765(23)00902-4. doi: 10.1016/j.molcel.2023.10.035. PubMed 37995689.
Backbone
  Vector backbone: pUb 3xFLAG MCS
  Total vector size (bp): 6637
  Vector type: Insect Expression
Growth in bacteria
  Bacterial resistance: Ampicillin, 100 μg/mL
  Growth temperature: 37°C
  Growth strain: DH5alpha
  Copy number: Unknown
Gene/Insert
  Gene/Insert name: Protein phosphatase 2A at 29B
  Species: D. melanogaster (fly)
  Entrez Gene: Pp2A-29B (a.k.a. Dmel_CG17291, 29B, A/PR65, CG13383, CG17291, CG33297, DPR65, Dmel\CG17291, PP2A, PP2A 29B, PP2A A, PP2A at 29B, PP2A-29B, PP2A-A, PP2A[A], PR65, Pp2A, Pp2A29B, dPP2A, dPP2A A, pp2A-29B, pp2a-29b)
  Promoter: Ubi-p63e
  Tag / fusion protein: 3xFLAG (N terminal on backbone)
  Cloning method: Restriction Enzyme; 5′ cloning site BamHI (not destroyed); 3′ cloning site XbaI (not destroyed)
  Sequencing primers: 5′ CAAAGTTGGCGTCGATAAATAAGTTTCC
Terms and licenses: Academic/Nonprofit Terms; Industry Terms: Not Available to Industry
How to cite: pUb FLAG-Pp2A-29B was a gift from Jeremy Wilusz (Addgene plasmid # 195066 ; http://n2t.net/addgene:195066 ; RRID:Addgene_195066)
